Addgene plasmid #149618: pBSV2G_P0826S-sgRNA500
Purpose: (Empty Backbone) gRNA expression in B. burgdorferi, parental vector
Depositing lab: Christine Jacobs-Wagner. Depositing organization: Yale University. Publication: A CRISPR interference platform for selective downregulation of gene expression in Borrelia burgdorferi. Takacs CN, Scott M, Chang Y, Kloos ZA, Irnov I, Rosa PA, Liu J, Jacobs-Wagner C. Appl Environ Microbiol. 2020 Nov 30. pii: AEM.02519-20. doi: 10.1128/AEM.02519-20. PubMed 33257311.
Backbone
  Vector backbone: pBSV2G_2
  Backbone manufacturer: CJW lab
  Modifications to backbone: empty gRNA cassette
  Vector type: Bacterial Expression, CRISPR
Growth in bacteria
  Bacterial resistance: Gentamicin, 10 μg/mL
  Growth temperature: 30°C
  Growth strain: DH5alpha
  Copy number: High Copy
Gene/Insert
  Gene/Insert name: None
  Promoter: P0826S
  Cloning method: Restriction Enzyme; 5′ cloning site Unknown (unknown if destroyed); 3′ cloning site Unknown (unknown if destroyed)
  Sequencing primers: 5′ Unknown
Terms and licenses: Academic/Nonprofit Terms; Industry Terms: Not Available to Industry
How to cite: pBSV2G_P0826S-sgRNA500 was a gift from Christine Jacobs-Wagner (Addgene plasmid # 149618 ; http://n2t.net/addgene:149618 ; RRID:Addgene_149618)
