[The description below was written by a language model from this plasmid's Addgene catalogue record and pLannotate feature annotations shown in this document.]
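Description:
pBSV2G_P0826S-sgRNA500 is an empty parental vector for expressing single guide RNAs in the Lyme disease spirochete Borrelia burgdorferi, built on the pBSV2G_2 backbone as part of a CRISPR interference platform for selective downregulation of gene expression. It is catalogued as a high-copy bacterial expression/CRISPR plasmid of about 6.2 kb. It is propagated in E. coli through a ColE1/pUC-type origin and selected with gentamicin through the aacC1 gentamicin acetyltransferase gene. That gene sits just downstream of a segment annotated as an hslU fragment from B. burgdorferi. This probably reflects Borrelia genomic sequence driving the marker, although the record does not say so. A large stretch of the plasmid (roughly 2.7 to 6.1 kb) carries essentially no meaningful annotation, and the short ADH1 promoter hit within it is likely spurious. The elements that would support replication in Borrelia are not identified in the feature table.

The guide cassette is driven by the promoter listed as P0826S. The short annotated hrpA fragment from B. burgdorferi lies where this promoter would be expected, which suggests that the promoter derives from sequence adjacent to that gene. It is followed by a roughly 500 bp fragment of firefly luciferase coding sequence and then the Streptococcus pyogenes Cas9 gRNA scaffold. Given the name "sgRNA500" and the description as an empty gRNA cassette, the luciferase piece most plausibly serves as a non-functional stuffer to be replaced by a target-specific spacer, but the cloning sites are not recorded. Flanking lac promoter/operator, CAP site, lacZα and lacI fragments are remnants of the cloning backbone. No Cas9 or dCas9 gene is annotated, so the nuclease-dead effector presumably has to be supplied separately.
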