Features (pLannotate 1.2.2; 12 found; start..end, strand, type, name):
      1..22      +  protein_bind   CAP binding site: CAP binding activates transcription in the presence of cAMP. E. coli catabolite activator protein
     37..67      +  promoter       lac promoter: promoter for the E. coli lac operon
     75..91      +  protein_bind   lac operator: The lac repressor binds to the lac operator to inhibit transcription in E. coli. This inhibition can be relieved by adding lactose or isopropyl-β-D-thiogalactopyranoside (IPTG). lac repressor encoded by lacI
    137..256     +  CDS            hrpA (fragment): HRPA_BORBU - Experimental evidence at protein level: Swiss-Prot protein existence level 1. Has RNA-stimulated ATPase activity and RNA helicase activity (PubMed:24367266). Involved in global regulation of gene expression (PubMed:21814569). Could be involved in RNA processing and post- transcriptional gene regulation (PubMed:24367266). Essential for both tick transmission and mouse infection (PubMed:24367266). From Borrelia burgdorferi (strain ATCC 35210 / B31 / CIP 102532 / DSM 4680).
    306..803     +  CDS            LUCI_PHOPY (fragment): Experimental evidence at protein level: Swiss-Prot protein existence level 1. Produces green light with a wavelength of 562 nm. From Photinus pyralis (Common eastern firefly) (Lampyris pyralis).
    812..887     +  misc_RNA       gRNA scaffold: guide RNA scaffold for the Streptococcus pyogenes CRISPR/Cas9 system
    904..1058    +  CDS            lacZα (fragment): LacZα fragment of β-galactosidase; lacZ fragment
   1077..1451    +  CDS            hslU (fragment): HSLU_BORBU - Protein inferred from homology: Swiss-Prot protein existence level 3. ATPase subunit of a proteasome-like degradation complex; this subunit has chaperone activity. The binding of ATP and its subsequent hydrolysis by HslU are essential for unfolding of protein substrates subsequently hydrolyzed by HslV. HslU recognizes the N-terminal part of its protein substrates and unfolds these before they are guided to HslV for hydrolysis. From Borrelia burgdorferi (strain ATCC 35210 / B31 / CIP 102532 / DSM 4680).
   1488..2021    +  CDS            GmR: gentamycin acetyltransferase; aacC1; confers resistance to gentamycin
   2124..2712    +  rep_origin     ori: high-copy-number ColE1/pMB1/pBR322/pUC origin of replication
   3678..3694    -  promoter       ADH1 promoter (fragment): S. cerevisiae ADH1; promoter for alcohol dehydrogenase 1
   6084..6176    +  CDS            lacI (fragment): lac repressor; lacI; The lac repressor binds to the lac operator to inhibit transcription in E. coli. This inhibition can be relieved by adding lactose or isopropyl-β-D-thiogalactopyranoside (IPTG).
>Addgene plasmid #149618 | pBSV2G_P0826S-sgRNA500 | addgene full sequence | sequence record 318251 | Addgene NGS Result
TAATGTGAGTTAGCTCACTCATTAGGCACCCCAGGCTTTACACTTTATGCTTCCGGCTCGTATGTTGTGT
GGAATTGTGAGCGGATAACAATTTCACACAGGAAACAGCTATGACATGATTACGAATTCGAGCTCGGCAA
TAGAAGAATCTATAGAAAGCATAAAAAGCCTTATAGAAAACAAAGAATACATACAAAAGTTACATTTTAT
AAAAAAATTAATAAATAAGGTTTACAAAAAATTAAATTACTTTTTTTAAAAACTAAACTTTGAAAGCCTT
GTTATAATATAAAATGGAAGAGCCAAAGTCAACACTTATAGACAAATATGATCTTTCTAACCTTCACGAA
ATAGCATCAGGGGGAGCACCTTTGTCTAAGGAAGTAGGAGAGGCAGTTGCAAAGAGGTTTCATTTACCCG
GAATTAGGCAAGGATATGGGTTAACAGAAACCACATCTGCAATTTTAATTACACCTGAAGGAGATGATAA
ACCAGGAGCTGTTGGGAAGGTTGTTCCTTTTTTTGAGGCTAAAGTTGTTGATTTAGATACTGGAAAGACT
TTAGGAGTTAATCAAAGAGGCGAGTTATGTGTAAGAGGACCTATGATAATGTCAGGATACGTAAATAATC
CAGAAGCTACAAATGCATTGATAGATAAAGATGGTTGGTTACACTCAGGCGATATAGCTTATTGGGACGA
AGATGAACACTTTTTTATAGTTGATAGATTGAAATCTTTGATTAAGTATAAAGGTTATCAAGTAGCTCCA
GCAGAATTGGAAAGTATTTTATTGCAACACCCAGCTCTTCCGTTTTAGAGCTAGAAATAGCAAGTTAAAA
TAAGGCTAGTCCGTTATCAACTTGAAAAAGTGGCACCGAGTCGGTGCTTTTTTTGAAGCTTGGCACTGGC
CGTCGTTTTACAACGTCGTGACTGGGAAAACCCTGGCGTTACCCAACTTAATCGCCTTGCAGCACATCCC
CCTTTCGCCAGCTGGCGTAATAGCGAAGAGGCCCGCACCGATCGCCCTTCCCAACAGTTGCGCAGCCTGA
ATGGCGAATGGCGCGGCCGCCCTAGGTTAATACCCGAGCTTCAAGGAAGATTTCCTATTAAGGTTGAACT
TAAGAGCTTAAGCATAGACGATTTGAAAAAAATTTTAAAACAAACAAAAAATTCTTTAATAAAACAATAT
GTTGCGATGTTTAAGGTTTATGATTTAGATTTAAAGTTTAGTGAGGAAGCTATAGATAGAATTGCAGAGC
TTACTTTTAATATGAATCTTGAGAGTGAAAATCTTGGTGCCAGAAGACTTCACGGTGTTATGGAAATAGT
GCTTGCAGATCTTTTTTTTGAAGTGCCTGGCAGTAAGTTGAAAAAATTTGAAATAAACTTGGACTATGTT
AATAAAAAAATACAAATTAACGAACAAAAAGATTTGAATTATTATATAATTTAGTTAAAAGCAATTTTAA
ATGAGGGAGGTTTCCATATGTTACGCAGCAGCAACGATGTTACGCAGCAGGGCAGTCGCCCTAAAACAAA
GTTAGGTGGCTCAAGTATGGGCATCATTCGCACATGTAGGCTCGGCCCTGACCAAGTCAAATCCATGCGG
GCTGCTCTTGATCTTTTCGGTCGTGAGTTCGGAGACGTAGCCACCTACTCCCAACATCAGCCGGACTCCG
ATTACCTCGGGAACTTGCTCCGTAGTAAGACATTCATCGCGCTTGCTGCCTTCGACCAAGAAGCGGTTGT
TGGCGCTCTCGCGGCTTACGTTCTGCCCAAGTTTGAGCAGCCGCGTAGTGAGATCTATATCTATGATCTC
GCAGTCTCCGGCGAGCACCGGAGGCAGGGCATTGCCACCGCGCTCATCAATCTCCTCAAGCATGAGGCCA
ACGCGCTTGGTGCTTATGTGATCTACGTGCAAGCAGATTACGGTGACGATCCCGCAGTGGCTCTCTATAC
AAAGTTGGGCATACGGGAAGAAGTGATGCACTTTGATATCGACCCAAGTACCGCCACCTAACAATTCGTT
CAAGCCGAGATCGGCTTACGCGTCCAAAATCCCTTAACGTGAGTTTTCGTTCCACTGAGCGTCAGACCCC
GTAGAAAAGATCAAAGGATCTTCTTGAGATCCTTTTTTTCTGCGCGTAATCTGCTGCTTGCAAACAAAAA
AACCACCGCTACCAGCGGTGGTTTGTTTGCCGGATCAAGAGCTACCAACTCTTTTTCCGAAGGTAACTGG
CTTCAGCAGAGCGCAGATACCAAATACTGTTCTTCTAGTGTAGCCGTAGTTAGGCCACCACTTCAAGAAC
TCTGTAGCACCGCCTACATACCTCGCTCTGCTAATCCTGTTACCAGTGGCTGCTGCCAGTGGCGATAAGT
CGTGTCTTACCGGGTTGGACTCAAGACGATAGTTACCGGATAAGGCGCAGCGGTCGGGCTGAACGGGGGG
TTCGTGCACACAGCCCAGCTTGGAGCGAACGACCTACACCGAACTGAGATACCTACAGCGTGAGCTATGA
GAAAGCGCCACGCTTCCCGAAGGGAGAAAGGCGGACAGGTATCCGGTAAGCGGCAGGGTCGGAACAGGAG
AGCGCACGAGGGAGCTTCCAGGGGGAAACGCCTGGTATCTTTATAGTCCTGTCGGGTTTCGCCACCTCTG
ACTTGAGCGTCGATTTTTGTGATGCTCGTCAGGGGGGCGGAGCCTATGGAAAAACGCCAGCAACGCGGCC
TTTTTACGGTTCCTGGCCTTTTGCTGGCCTTTTGCTCACATGTTCTTTCCTGCACTAGATCCCCGGCAAG
TTCATCCTTAGGGTTTTCATATCTCTTAAAAAGTCAATTTCTGCTTGATTAATTTCTTGTGGATTATTGT
TTTTGCGGTTTTTCATTTTTTATCTCCTTGAGTATTGAATTTTTTCTTATATATAAAATATAGCAAAAAC
TATTTTTGCCAACTTTTTTACAAAAAATTTTTTATTAAAACACTTAGGGCTTTGCTAAATTCTCTTTTAA
AAGAACTTAGTAAAGCCCTATGGATTTAAGAACTGATTATACTTACGTAGTAAAAATACTACAGATATTA
ATAGTATAGACCATATCAAAATCATAATCAATTTATATTTATCTAAAATTGTGGTCCATACAAAATACAA
AAAAATTAGGTTTTTCTAAATTCTATTTTAAAAGAACTTAGTAACACCTAATCTCTAAATTACTTACAAA
ATTCTAAAATTAGATTTTTAGTTCTTCATATTTCTTTAAAAGTTTTTTAAGAAAATCTTTTTGATTTTCA
AAAATTTCATGCATCATAAAACTAGTAAATTTGGATTTTTTTTTGTAAAAATCATAACTTTCTTGGGTTT
TAAGTTGAAATCTTAATGGTTTTATTGGATTTTGCCTAGATTTTTTTAACGCCGGACTTTCTTTATCTTT
TATAAAATTATAAGAATTTTTAATACCATTTTCTATTAAATAATCTTCTTTTATAAGCCCCTCTTGCAGT
GCAGTTGCTAATCTTAAATACTTATACGCTTGAGTTTTTGCTACATCAAAGTCTTTTATAAAATCAAGAA
AAGTTTTATAACCATCAAATTTATAATATTGATTATCTTTTATTTCTTTTAAAATTTTAATATTTTCCAC
CCTGTGGAATATTTCTTTTTTGAAATTGTCATTTAACTTTTCCTTTAGTGTCTTGTAATAAGAAATTTTA
CTTTCATTAATCATTAAATTTTGTTCAACATAAGTATCTATCTTTTTTGTTAAAACTTTAACAACACGTT
TTTTTTCCATAAAAATTTTCCTTTATTTTTGCAACATTTTCCTTAATTGATATAATTGTTACTATTTTAG
ATTTTTTAATATCCACTTAAGAATTAATCCCTCACTAGAATATTTTTTATTATAGAATTCATATACATGT
TTTTCTAAATCTATAAATTTATCAACAATTGCTTTATTATAGGGTGTATCTATCTTTTCTTTTCTTAATA
ATCGTCTCATATTCTTTAAATAACAACAAACACTGCCGGTTTTAAACCTAAATTCTATGTAATATATTTT
TGAAAAAGTATATACATTTTCAACCCCGTTTATTTCATACTTTACAAAAACATTATTTATTGGTTTTCTA
TAACCATAGTAAATGCCTAAAAATTTGTCCCCGTCTTTCATAGGATATAGATAAAGTTTTTGAATCTCTG
ATTTATCTAATAATTTTTCAAAAAAAATTATACACCGCTTTTGTTTGTTACTAACTACTCTATGCAATGC
CTTTAATATTTTTGTGTGATATATATTTTTATCACCTTTTTTTTCTTTCAGCAGGAAGATACTTTCTTTT
GGAAATTTAATTTTTTGTTCATTTATTCTTGCAGCCTTAAGTCCGATTTTCATATTTAATCCTTATATAG
CCTTTCTATTTAATTCTTTTAAACTCAATAAACTTTTTTGGTTTTTCATTAGTTCTAATAATTCGCAATA
ATATGTGCAAAACACTTTATTGTATTCTATTTTCTTTTGGTTATTCAAATATTCTTTTATAATTGGCTTT
AGAAGTTCAATATTTACTTCTTTTTTTAGTTGTTCAATAAGGATATTGAAAATGTTTGTTTTTAAATCTT
GATAATTTTGTTGAGAATTTTCTTTTTTTCTTTCAATTGACTTCTCTAATTTACGCTTTATATTGTTTAA
ATCGCTATATTTATGACTTTCAATAATAAAATGAGGCTTAAATTTGTAATTTTCGTATATTTTTTGGAAA
CTTGTTTCTAATTGTTTAGAATTATATTCATTTTTTTCAAATTCTTTTTGAGTGTTGCATAGAATTTCCT
TTAATTTTTCTTGTTTTTCTTTCATACAAGATTTAGTAAAATGTATATTTTTATTTTTTAGTAATTTAAT
TTCTATTATTTTTATGATTTTAAGTATTTTGATTATATTATCTTTATCAATATTTAAATTGAATAAAATT
GTAAGAAAAATTGAAAGAATTTTTTTACATAAAAAGTTACATTTATTGAAGTAATTTCTTACTTGATACT
TTTCTATTTCATTAATCTTTCTTTCTTCTTTTATATTATTTTTATTATTTAAACACTCCTTTAAATCTAC
ACTCCCATTTTTAGTAAATCTATCTTTAAGGCCCCTTGAAACTCTATTTTGAAATCTTAAATCTTTTTTT
TCTTGAAAGTATTTATAGATTTTTTGGTAACATTCTTTTTTTGAAAAATTAAGTTGATAGTATATTTCGG
TCCCCAAATTTACCCCTAAGTGTTTGTGATAATTAGTTGTGACTTTAAATTCTTTTTCTAATTTGTAAAG
GTAATTTTGCAGTGTTTTTAGTTTAACGGGTGTTTGACTATTTCTTTTAAGGTTTTCATTAAAGTAATAG
AGTATGTTTTTTTGTGTGTATTTCTTATATGTTTTATTTATGTACGCTAGTGTTGAGATAAGGACTACTA
ATTTATACTGTAATTTATTGTAGCAAGTTGTGGTTTTACTGGTTTTGTTTATATTAGATAAGTTTTCCAT
TTATAGCTCCTTGAATACCGGATTTTTTATCTATAAAGTATATATATCACAATTTTGATTTAAAAGTAAA
TTCTTTTTTTAAAAATACAAAAATTTTTTATAAATTATATAGACCATGATATTGTATTAATACTAATTGA
TTTTAATTTAAGGTTGAACTAAAATAAACATAGTTTTGTAGAAAATAATTTTTCATTATTTTGCTACTTG
ATATTGGATCGTAAAAATATTAGGGCTTTACAAAGTTCTTTTAAAAGAGAATTTAGTAAAGCCCTAAGTC
TTTTAATAAAAAATTTTTTGTAAAAAAGTTGGCAAAAATAGTTTTTGCTATATATTTATATATAAGAAAA
AATTCAATACTCAAGGAGATAAAAAATGGAAAACTTAAACAATAATCCACAAAAAATTAATCAAATAAAT
AAGCAAACTAATTTTATTGGTTTTGAAAATTTTATAGAACTTGATAATCAAGTTAATCAAACTAAAGAAA
AAAGTAAATTAAGTAAGATAGGTAAGAAATTACCCGGAATAAGCAGTCAAGTCTAGTGCGGCCGCGCCCA
ATACGCAAACCGCCTCTCCCCGCGCGTTGGCCGATTCATTAATGCAGCTGGCACGACAGGTTTCCCGACT
GGAAAGCGGGCAGTGAGCGCAACGCAAT
